Addgene plasmid #185408: pCS2+ Lifeact-mCherry
Purpose: Red fluorescent reporter for polymerized actin. For in vitro transcription (SP6) or expression through CMV
Depositing lab: Nicolas David. Publication: Guidance by followers ensures long-range coordination of cell migration through alpha-catenin mechanoperception. Boutillon A, Escot S, Elouin A, Jahn D, Gonzalez-Tirado S, Starruss J, Brusch L, David NB. Dev Cell. 2022 May 17. pii: S1534-5807(22)00329-X. doi: 10.1016/j.devcel.2022.05.001. PubMed 35613615.
Backbone
  Vector backbone: pCS2+
  Backbone size w/o insert (bp): 4095
  Total vector size (bp): 4884
  Vector type: Mammalian Expression ; In vitro synthesis of mRNA
Growth in bacteria
  Bacterial resistance: Ampicillin, 100 μg/mL
  Growth temperature: 37°C
  Growth strain: DH5alpha
  Copy number: High Copy
Gene/Insert
  Gene/Insert name: lifeact
  Insert size (bp): 795
  Tag / fusion protein: mCherry (C terminal on backbone)
  Cloning method: Restriction Enzyme; 5′ cloning site BamHI (not destroyed); 3′ cloning site BamHI (not destroyed)
  Sequencing primers: 5′ SP6; 3′ M13-rev
Terms and licenses: Academic/Nonprofit Terms; Industry Terms: Not Available to Industry
Depositor comments: Please visit https://www.biorxiv.org/content/10.1101/2021.04.26.441407v2 for bioRxiv preprint.
How to cite: pCS2+ Lifeact-mCherry was a gift from Nicolas David (Addgene plasmid # 185408 ; http://n2t.net/addgene:185408 ; RRID:Addgene_185408)
