[The description below was written by a language model from this plasmid's Addgene catalogue record and pLannotate feature annotations shown in this document.]
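Description:
pCS2+ Lifeact-mCherry is a dual-purpose expression plasmid built on the pCS2+ backbone, designed both for direct expression in vertebrate cells and as a template for in vitro synthesis of mRNA. It is a high-copy plasmid of about 4.9 kb, propagated in E. coli through a ColE1/pUC-type origin and selected with ampicillin via the β-lactamase gene. An f1 phage origin and remnants of the lac promoter/operator, lacI and lacZα regions are also present as backbone carry-over and have no role in expression of the payload.

The payload is Lifeact, a short actin-binding peptide that labels filamentous actin, fused at its C terminus to the monomeric red fluorescent protein mCherry; the roughly 0.8 kb insert was placed into a BamHI site. The automated feature table annotates only the mCherry coding sequence, so the small Lifeact segment is not marked as a separate feature, though it would be expected in the unannotated stretch between the SP6 promoter and mCherry. Upstream, the simian CMV IE94 enhancer/promoter drives transcription in transfected cells, and an SP6 promoter lying between it and the coding sequence allows run-off synthesis of sense mRNA. An SV40 polyadenylation signal follows the fusion, providing 3′ end processing for CMV-driven transcripts. Flanking T7 (partial) and T3 promoters face the opposite direction.

According to the record, the construct serves as a red fluorescent reporter of polymerized actin. It was deposited in connection with a study of coordinated cell migration, consistent with use for live imaging of actin dynamics.
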