Features (pLannotate 1.2.2; 15 found; start..end, strand, type, name):
     47..65      +  promoter       SP6 promoter: promoter for bacteriophage SP6 RNA polymerase
    184..891     +  CDS            mCherry: mCherry is a basic (constitutively fluorescent) red fluorescent protein published in 2004, derived from Discosoma sp.. It is reported to be a very rapidly-maturing monomer with low acid sensitivity.
    923..940     -  promoter       T7 promoter (fragment): promoter for bacteriophage T7 RNA polymerase
    945..1079    -  polyA_signal   SV40 poly(A) signal: SV40 polyadenylation signal
   1192..1210    -  promoter       T3 promoter: promoter for bacteriophage T3 RNA polymerase
   1255..1271    -  protein_bind   lac operator: The lac repressor binds to the lac operator to inhibit transcription in E. coli. This inhibition can be relieved by adding lactose or isopropyl-β-D-thiogalactopyranoside (IPTG). lac repressor encoded by lacI
   1279..1309    -  promoter       lac promoter: promoter for the E. coli lac operon
   1324..1345    -  protein_bind   CAP binding site: CAP binding activates transcription in the presence of cAMP. E. coli catabolite activator protein
   1358..1450    -  CDS            lacI (fragment): lac repressor; lacI; The lac repressor binds to the lac operator to inhibit transcription in E. coli. This inhibition can be relieved by adding lactose or isopropyl-β-D-thiogalactopyranoside (IPTG).
   1633..2221    -  rep_origin     ori: high-copy-number ColE1/pMB1/pBR322/pUC origin of replication
   2392..3252    -  CDS            AmpR: β-lactamase; bla; confers resistance to ampicillin, carbenicillin, and related antibiotics
   3253..3357    -  promoter       AmpR promoter: bla
   3410..3838    -  rep_origin     f1 ori (sequence partly withheld): f1 bacteriophage origin of replication; arrow indicates direction of (+) strand synthesis
   3843..3909    -  CDS            lacZα (fragment): LacZα fragment of β-galactosidase; lacZ fragment
   3916..12      +  promoter       CMV IE94 promoter (across the origin): enhancer/promoter region of simian cytomegalovirus major immediate early transcription unit IE94
>Addgene plasmid #185408 | pCS2+ Lifeact-mCherry | addgene full sequence | sequence record 363551 | Addgene NGS Result
CGTTTAGGGAACCGCCATTCTGCCTGGGGACGTCGGAGCAAGCTTGATTTAGGTGACACTATAGAATACA
AGCTACTTGTTCTTTTTGCAGGATCCATGGGAGTTGCTGATCTTATTAAAAAATTCGAATCAATTTCAAA
AGAAGAAGGAGATCCACCAGTTGCTACTCAGGATCCCGCCACCATGGTGAGCAAGGGCGAGGAGGATAAC
ATGGCCATCATCAAGGAGTTCATGCGCTTCAAGGTGCACATGGAGGGCTCCGTGAACGGCCACGAGTTCG
AGATCGAGGGCGAGGGCGAGGGCCGCCCCTACGAGGGCACCCAGACCGCCAAGCTGAAGGTGACCAAGGG
TGGCCCCCTGCCCTTCGCCTGGGACATCCTGTCCCCTCAGTTCATGTACGGCTCCAAGGCCTACGTGAAG
CACCCCGCCGACATCCCCGACTACTTGAAGCTGTCCTTCCCCGAGGGCTTCAAGTGGGAGCGCGTGATGA
ACTTCGAGGACGGCGGCGTGGTGACCGTGACCCAGGACTCCTCCCTGCAGGACGGCGAGTTCATCTACAA
GGTGAAGCTGCGCGGCACCAACTTCCCCTCCGACGGCCCCGTAATGCAGAAGAAGACCATGGGCTGGGAG
GCCTCCTCCGAGCGGATGTACCCCGAGGACGGCGCCCTGAAGGGCGAGATCAAGCAGAGGCTGAAGCTGA
AGGACGGCGGCCACTACGACGCTGAGGTCAAGACCACCTACAAGGCCAAGAAGCCCGTGCAGCTGCCCGG
CGCCTACAACGTCAACATCAAGTTGGACATCACCTCCCACAACGAGGACTACACCATCGTGGAACAGTAC
GAACGCGCCGAGGGCCGCCACTCCACCGGCGGCATGGACGAGCTGTACAAGTAAGAATTCAAGGCCTCTC
GAGCCTCTAGAACTATAGTGAGTCGTATTACGTAGATCCAGACATGATAAGATACATTGATGAGTTTGGA
CAAACCACAACTAGAATGCAGTGAAAAAAATGCTTTATTTGTGAAATTTGTGATGCTATTGCTTTATTTG
TAACCATTATAAGCTGCAATAAACAAGTTAACAACAACAATTGCATTCATTTTATGTTTCAGGTTCAGGG
GGAGGTGTGGGAGGTTTTTTAATTCGCGGCCGCGGCGCCAATGCATTGGGCCCGGTACCCAGCTTTTGTT
CCCTTTAGTGAGGGTTAATTGCGCGCTTGGCGTAATCATGGTCATAGCTGTTTCCTGTGTGAAATTGTTA
TCCGCTCACAATTCCACACAACATACGAGCCGGGAGCATAAAGTGTAAAGCCTGGGGTGCCTAATGAGTG
AGCTAACTCACATTAATTGCGTTGCGCTCACTGCCCGCTTTCCAGTCGGGAAACCTGTCGTGCCAGCTGC
ATTAATGAATCGGCCAACGCGCGGGGAGAGGCGGTTTGCGTATTGGGCGCTCTTCCGCTTCCTCGCTCAC
TGACTCGCTGCGCTCGGTCGTTCGGCTGCGGCGAGCGGTATCAGCTCACTCAAAGGCGGTAATACGGTTA
TCCACAGAATCAGGGGATAACGCAGGAAAGAACATGTGAGCAAAAGGCCAGCAAAAGGCCAGGAACCGTA
AAAAGGCCGCGTTGCTGGCGTTTTTCCATAGGCTCCGCCCCCCTGACGAGCATCACAAAAATCGACGCTC
AAGTCAGAGGTGGCGAAACCCGACAGGACTATAAAGATACCAGGCGTTTCCCCCTGGAAGCTCCCTCGTG
CGCTCTCCTGTTCCGACCCTGCCGCTTACCGGATACCTGTCCGCCTTTCTCCCTTCGGGAAGCGTGGCGC
TTTCTCATAGCTCACGCTGTAGGTATCTCAGTTCGGTGTAGGTCGTTCGCTCCAAGCTGGGCTGTGTGCA
CGAACCCCCCGTTCAGCCCGACCGCTGCGCCTTATCCGGTAACTATCGTCTTGAGTCCAACCCGGTAAGA
CACGACTTATCGCCACTGGCAGCAGCCACTGGTAACAGGATTAGCAGAGCGAGGTATGTAGGCGGTGCTA
CAGAGTTCTTGAAGTGGTGGCCTAACTACGGCTACACTAGAAGAACAGTATTTGGTATCTGCGCTCTGCT
GAAGCCAGTTACCTTCGGAAAAAGAGTTGGTAGCTCTTGATCCGGCAAACAAACCACCGCTGGTAGCGGT
GGTTTTTTTGTTTGCAAGCAGCAGATTACGCGCAGAAAAAAAGGATCTCAAGAAGATCCTTTGATCTTTT
CTACGGGGTCTGACGCTCAGTGGAACGAAAACTCACGTTAAGGGATTTTGGTCATGAGATTATCAAAAAG
GATCTTCACCTAGATCCTTTTAAATTAAAAATGAAGTTTTAAATCAATCTAAAGTATATATGAGTAAACT
TGGTCTGACAGTTACCAATGCTTAATCAGTGAGGCACCTATCTCAGCGATCTGTCTATTTCGTTCATCCA
TAGTTGCCTGACTCCCCGTCGTGTAGATAACTACGATACGGGAGGGCTTACCATCTGGCCCCAGTGCTGC
AATGATACCGCGAGACCCACGCTCACCGGCTCCAGATTTATCAGCAATAAACCAGCCAGCCGGAAGGGCC
GAGCGCAGAAGTGGTCCTGCAACTTTATCCGCCTCCATCCAGTCTATTAATTGTTGCCGGGAAGCTAGAG
TAAGTAGTTCGCCAGTTAATAGTTTGCGCAACGTTGTTGCCATTGCTACAGGCATCGTGGTGTCACGCTC
GTCGTTTGGTATGGCTTCATTCAGCTCCGGTTCCCAACGATCAAGGCGAGTTACATGATCCCCCATGTTG
TGCAAAAAAGCGGTTAGCTCCTTCGGTCCTCCGATCGTTGTCAGAAGTAAGTTGGCCGCAGTGTTATCAC
TCATGGTTATGGCAGCACTGCATAATTCTCTTACTGTCATGCCATCCGTAAGATGCTTTTCTGTGACTGG
TGAGTACTCAACCAAGTCATTCTGAGAATAGTGTATGCGGCGACCGAGTTGCTCTTGCCCGGCGTCAATA
CGGGATAATACCGCGCCACATAGCAGAACTTTAAAAGTGCTCATCATTGGAAAACGTTCTTCGGGGCGAA
AACTCTCAAGGATCTTACCGCTGTTGAGATCCAGTTCGATGTAACCCACTCGTGCACCCAACTGATCTTC
AGCATCTTTTACTTTCACCAGCGTTTCTGGGTGAGCAAAAACAGGAAGGCAAAATGCCGCAAAAAAGGGA
ATAAGGGCGACACGGAAATGTTGAATACTCATACTCTTCCTTTTTCAATATTATTGAAGCATTTATCAGG
GTTATTGTCTCATGAGCGGATACATATTTGAATGTATTTAGAAAAATAAACAAATAGGGGTTCCGCGCAC
ATTTCCCCGAAAAGTGCCACCTAAATTGTAAGCGTTAATATTTTGTTAAAATTCGCGTTAAATTTTTGTT
AAATCAGCTCATTTTTTAACCAATAGGCCGAAATCGGCAAAATCCCTTATAAATCAAAAGAATAGACCGA
GATAGGGT
[37 nt withheld, positions 3509-3545]
AAAGAACGTGGACTCCAACGTCAAAGG
[49 nt withheld, positions 3573-3621]
T
[91 nt withheld, positions 3623-3713]
G
[124 nt withheld, positions 3715-3838]
CCCATTCGCCATTCAGGCTGCGCAACTGTTGGGAAGGGCGATCGGTGCGGGCCTCTTCGCTATTACGCCA
GTCGACCGCCAATTCAATATGGCGTATATGGACTCATGCCAATTCAATATGGTGGATCTGGACCTGTGCC
AATTCAATATGGCGTATATGGACTCGTGCCAATTCAATATGGTGGATCTGGACCCCAGCCAATTCAATAT
GGCGGACTTGGCACCATGCCAATTCAATATGGCGGACCTGGCACTGTGCCAACTGGGGAGGGGTCTACTT
GGCACGGTGCCAAGTTTGAGGAGGGGTCTTGGCCCTGTGCCAAGTCCGCCATATTGAATTGGCATGGTGC
CAATAATGGCGGCCATATTGGCTATATGCCAGGATCAATATATAGGCAATATCCAATATGGCCCTATGCC
AATATGGCTATTGGCCAGGTTCAATACTATGTATTGGCCCTATGCCATATAGTATTCCATATATGGGTTT
TCCTATTGACGTAGATAGCCCCTCCCAATGGGCGGTCCCATATACCATATATGGGGCTTCCTAATACCGC
CCATAGCCACTCCCCCATTGACGTCAATGGTCTCTATATATGGTCTTTCCTATTGACGTCATATGGGCGG
TCCTATTGACGTATATGGCGCCTCCCCCATTGACGTCAATTACGGTAAATGGCCCGCCTGGCTCAATGCC
CATTGACGTCAATAGGACCACCCACCATTGACGTCAATGGGATGGCTCATTGCCCATTCATATCCGTTCT
CACGCCCCCTATTGACGTCAATGACGGTAAATGGCCCACTTGGCAGTACATCAATATCTATTAATAGTAA
CTTGGCAAGTACATTACTATTGGAAGTACGCCAGGGTACATTGGCAGTACTCCCATTGACGTCAATGGCG
GTAAATGGCCCGCGATGGCTGCCAAGTACATCCCCATTGACGTCAATGGGGAGGGGCAATGACGCAAATG
GGCGTTCCATTGACGTAAATGGGCGGTAGGCGTGCCTAATGGGAGGTCTATATAAGCAATGCT
